>Addgene plasmid #203631 | FB395 | addgene full sequence | sequence record 405890 | Addgene NGS Result
GGAGTGTTTCATGTCCAAGCGAAAAGCCGCTCTACGGAATGGATCTACGTTACTGCCTGCATAAGGAGAT
CGGTGTAGCCAAGGACGAAAGCGACCCTAGGTTCTAACCGTCGACTTTGGCGGAAAGGTTTCACTCAGGA
AGCAGACACTGATTGACACGGTTTAGCAGAACGTTTGAGGACTAGGTCAAATTGAGTGGTTTAATATCGG
CATGTCTGGCTTTAAAATTCAGTATAGTGCGCTGATCGGAGATGAATTAAAAACACGAGTTCCCAAAACC
AGGCGGGCTCGCCACGTCGGCTAATCCTGGTACATTATGTGAACAATGTTCTGAAGAAAATTTGTGAAAG
AAGGACGGGTCATCGCCTACTATTAGCAACAACGGTCGGCCACACCTTCCATTGTCGTGGCCACGCTCGG
ATTACACGGCAGAGGTGCTTGTGTTCCGACAGGCTAGCATATTATCCTAAGGCGTTACCCCAATCGTTTA
CCGTCGGATTTGCTATAGCCCCTGAACGCTACATGTACGAAACCATGTTATGTATGCACTAGGTCAACAA
TAGGACATAGCCTTGTAGTTAACACGTAGCCCGGTCGTATAAGTACAGTAGACCCTTCGCCGGCATCCTA
TTTATTAAGTTATTTCTACAGCAAAACGATCATATGCAGATCCGCAGTGGGCGGTAGACACACGTCCACC
CGGCTGCTCTGTAACAGGGACTAAAGAGGTGATGATTATCGTGTGTGCCCCGTTATGGTCGTGTTCGATC
AGAGCGCCCTTGCGAGCAGTCGTATGCTTTCTCGAATTCCGAGCGGTTAAGCGTGACAGTCCCAGCGAAC
CCACAAAACGTGATCGCAGTCCATGCGATCATACGCAAGAAGGAAGGTCCCCATACACCGACGCACCAGT
TTACACGCCGTATGCATAAACGAGCTGCACAAACGAGAGTGTTTGAACTGGACCTCTAGTTCCTCTACAA
AGAACACCTTGACCTGTTGCGAAGTTGCCTTGCCTAGATGCAATGTCGGACGTATCACTTTTGCCTCAAC
GACTGCTGCTTTCGCTGTAACCCAAGACAGACAACAGTAACCGCCTTTTGAAGGCAAGTCCTCCGCCTGT
GACTAACTGTGCCAAATCGTCTTCCAAACCCCTTATCCAATTTAACTCACCAAATTATTGCGATACAGAC
CCTAATTTCACATCATATGACACTAATTGCCTCTGCCAAAATTCTGTCCTCAATGACGCTGTATCTAATA
GAATCTTGGGACATGGGCGTTTGGCACTACCGACACGAACCTCAGTTCCATCTTCTCTCACCAACCAGTC
TGAAACACTGGAAATGGGACGTGAGGTAGGATCGGTTGTCCTATCTTTCGTTGCCGACTGCGCAGAATTC
CCTGTCACCTTTCACACAGAGCTCATGATCTGGTTTATAAAGGCGGCTTCATGACCCTCAATTCCATATA
GTATCACTCCCATCACAGCATTTCGATATCTTCAACCACTTTAACCTTCTCCAGAGGATCATCATCTCAA
GCCCTTCATAAATGGAAGACGCCAAAAACATAAAGAAAGGCCCGGCGCCATTCTATCCGCTGGAAGATGG
AACCGCTGGAGAGCAACTGCATAAGGCTATGAAGAGATACGCCCTGGTTCCTGGAACAATTGCTTTTACA
GATGCACATATCGAGGTGGACATCACTTACGCTGAGTACTTCGAAATGTCCGTTCGGTTGGCAGAAGCTA
TGAAACGATATGGGCTGAATACAAATCACAGAATCGTCGTATGCAGTGAAAACTCTCTTCAATTCTTTAT
GCCGGTGTTGGGCGCGTTATTTATCGGAGTTGCAGTTGCGCCCGCGAACGACATTTATAATGAACGTGAA
TTGCTCAACAGTATGGGCATTTCGCAGCCTACCGTGGTGTTCGTTTCCAAAAAGGGGTTGCAAAAAATTT
TGAACGTGCAAAAAAAGCTCCCAATCATCCAAAAAATTATTATCATGGATTCTAAAACGGATTACCAGGG
ATTTCAGTCGATGTACACGTTCGTCACATCTCATCTACCTCCCGGTTTTAATGAATACGATTTTGTGCCA
GAGTCCTTCGATAGGGACAAGACAATTGCACTGATCATGAACTCCTCTGGATCTACTGGTCTGCCTAAAG
GTGTCGCTCTGCCTCATAGAACTGCCTGCGTGAGATTCTCGCATGCCAGAGATCCTATTTTTGGCAATCA
AATCATTCCGGATACTGCGATTTTAAGTGTTGTTCCATTCCATCACGGTTTTGGAATGTTTACTACACTC
GGATATTTGATATGTGGATTTCGAGTCGTCTTAATGTATAGATTTGAAGAAGAGCTGTTTCTGAGGAGCC
TTCAGGATTACAAGATTCAAAGTGCGCTGCTGGTGCCAACCCTATTCTCCTTCTTCGCCAAAAGCACTCT
GATTGACAAATACGATTTATCTAATTTACACGAAATTGCTTCTGGTGGCGCTCCCCTCTCTAAGGAAGTC
GGGGAAGCGGTTGCCAAGAGGTTCCATCTGCCAGGTATCAGGCAAGGATATGGGCTCACTGAGACTACAT
CAGCTATTCTGATTACACCCGAGGGGGATGATAAACCGGGCGCGGTCGGTAAAGTTGTTCCATTTTTTGA
AGCGAAGGTTGTGGATCTGGATACCGGGAAAACGCTGGGCGTTAATCAAAGAGGCGAACTGTGTGTGAGA
GGTCCTATGATTATGTCCGGTTATGTAAACAATCCGGAAGCGACCAACGCCTTGATTGACAAGGATGGAT
GGCTACATTCTGGAGACATAGCTTACTGGGACGAAGACGAACACTTCTTCATCGTTGACCGCCTGAAGTC
TCTGATTAAGTACAAAGGCTATCAGGTGGCTCCCGCTGAATTGGAATCCATCTTGCTCCAACACCCCAAC
ATCTTCGACGCAGGTGTCGCAGGTCTTCCCGACGATGACGCCGGTGAACTTCCCGCCGCCGTTGTTGTTT
TGGAGCACGGAAAGACGATGACGGAAAAAGAGATCGTGGATTACGTCGCCAGTCAAGTAACAACCGCGAA
AAAGTTGCGCGGAGGAGTTGTGTTTGTGGACGAAGTACCGAAAGGTCTTACCGGAAAACTCGACGCAAGA
AAAATCAGAGAGATCCTCATAAAGGCCAAGAAGGGCGGAAAGATCGCCGTGTAATGAGCTTACTTAACGT
TACTGAAATCATCAAACAGCTTGACGAATCTGGATATAAGATCGTTGGTGTCGATGTCAGCTCCGGAGTT
GAGACAAATGGTGTTCAGGATCTCGATAAGATACGTTCATTTGTCCAAGCAGCAAAGAGTGCCTTCTAGT
GATTTAATAGCTCCATGTCAACAAGAATAAAACGCGTTTCGGGTTTACCTCTTCCAGATACAGCTCATCT
GCAATGCATCGACCGTCTGAGACATGCGCTTGAGACGAAGCTTGACAGGATATATTGGCGGGTAAACCTA
AGAGAAAAGAGCGTTTATTAGAATAATCGGATATTTAAAAGGGCGTGAAAAGGTTTATCCGTTCGTCCAT
TTGTATGTGCATGCCAACCACAGGGTTCCCCTCGGGATCAAAGTACTTTGATCCAACCCCTCCGCTGCTA
TAGTGCAGTCGGCTTCTGACGTTCAGTGCAGCCGTCATCTGAAAACGACATGTCGCACAAGTCCTAAGTT
ACGCGACAGGCTGCCGCCCTGCCCTTTTCCTGGCGTTTTCTTGTCGCGTGTTTTAGTCGCATAAAGTAGA
ATACTTGCGACTAGAACCGGAGACATTACGCCATGAACAAGAGCGCCGCCGCTGGCCTGCTGGGCTATGC
CCGCGTCAGCACCGACGACCAGGACTTGACCAACCAACGGGCCGAACTGCACGCGGCCGGCTGCACCAAG
CTGTTTTCCGAGAAGATCACCGGCACCAGGCGCGACCGCCCGGAGCTGGCCAGGATGCTTGACCACCTAC
GCCCTGGCGACGTTGTGACAGTGACCAGGCTAGACCGCCTGGCCCGCAGCACCCGCGACCTACTGGACAT
TGCCGAGCGCATCCAGGAGGCCGGCGCGGGCCTGCGTAGCCTGGCAGAGCCGTGGGCCGACACCACCACG
CCGGCCGGCCGCATGGTGTTGACCGTGTTCGCCGGCATTGCCGAGTTCGAGCGTTCCCTAATCATCGACC
GCACCCGGAGCGGGCGCGAGGCCGCCAAGGCCCGAGGCGTGAAGTTTGGCCCCCGCCCTACCCTCACCCC
GGCACAGATCGCGCACGCCCGCGAGCTGATCGACCAGGAAGGCCGCACCGTGAAAGAGGCGGCTGCACTG
CTTGGCGTGCATCGCTCGACCCTGTACCGCGCACTTGAGCGCAGCGAGGAAGTGACGCCCACCGAGGCCA
GGCGGCGCGGTGCCTTCCGTGAGGACGCATTGACCGAGGCCGACGCCCTGGCGGCCGCCGAGAATGAACG
CCAAGAGGAACAAGCATGAAACCGCACCAGGACGGCCAGGACGAACCGTTTTTCATTACCGAAGAGATCG
AGGCGGAGATGATCGCGGCCGGGTACGTGTTCGAGCCGCCCGCGCACCTCTCAACCGTGCGGCTGCATGA
AATCCTGGCCGGTTTGTCTGATGCCAAGCTGGCGGCCTGGCCGGCCAGCTTGGCCGCTGAAGAAACCGAG
CGCCGCCGTCTAAAAAGGTGATGTGTATTTGAGTAAAACAGCTTGCGTCATGCGGTCGCTGCGTATATGA
TGCGATGAGTAAATAAACAAATACGCAAGGGGAACGCATGAAGGTTATCGCTGTACTTAACCAGAAAGGC
GGGTCAGGCAAGACGACCATCGCAACCCATCTAGCCCGCGCCCTGCAACTCGCCGGGGCCGATGTTCTGT
TAGTCGATTCCGATCCCCAGGGCAGTGCCCGCGATTGGGCGGCCGTGCGGGAAGATCAACCGCTAACCGT
TGTCGGCATCGACCGCCCGACGATTGACCGCGACGTGAAGGCCATCGGCCGGCGCGACTTCGTAGTGATC
GACGGAGCGCCCCAGGCGGCGGACTTGGCTGTGTCCGCGATCAAGGCAGCCGACTTCGTGCTGATTCCGG
TGCAGCCAAGCCCTTACGACATATGGGCCACCGCCGACCTGGTGGAGCTGGTTAAGCAGCGCATTGAGGT
CACGGATGGAAGGCTACAAGCGGCCTTTGTCGTGTCGCGGGCGATCAAAGGCACGCGCATCGGCGGTGAG
GTTGCCGAGGCGCTGGCCGGGTACGAGCTGCCCATTCTTGAGTCCCGTATCACGCAGCGCGTGAGCTACC
CAGGCACTGCCGCCGCCGGCACAACCGTTCTTGAATCAGAACCCGAGGGCGACGCTGCCCGCGAGGTCCA
GGCGCTGGCCGCTGAAATTAAATCAAAACTCATTTGAGTTAATGAGGTAAAGAGAAAATGAGCAAAAGCA
CAAACACGCTAAGTGCCGGCCGTCCGAGCGCACGCAGCAGCAAGGCTGCAACGTTGGCCAGCCTGGCAGA
CACGCCAGCCATGAAGCGGGTCAACTTTCAGTTGCCGGCGGAGGATCACACCAAGCTGAAGATGTACGCG
GTACGCCAAGGCAAGACCATTACCGAGCTGCTATCTGAATACATCGCGCAGCTACCAGAGTAAATGAGCA
AATGAATAAATGAGTAGATGAATTTTAGCGGCTAAAGGAGGCGGCATGGAAAATCAAGAACAACCAGGCA
CCGACGCCGTGGAATGCCCCATGTGTGGAGGAACGGGCGGTTGGCCAGGCGTAAGCGGCTGGGTTGCCTG
CCGGCCCTGCAATGGCACTGGAACCCCCAAGCCCGAGGAATCGGCGTGAGCGGTCGCAAACCATCCGGCC
CGGTACAAATCGGCGCGGCGCTGGGTGATGACCTGGTGGAGAAGTTGAAGGCCGCGCAGGCCGCCCAGCG
GCAACGCATCGAGGCAGAAGCACGCCCCGGTGAATCGTGGCAAGCGGCCGCTGATCGAATCCGCAAAGAA
TCCCGGCAACCGCCGGCAGCCGGTGCGCCGTCGATTAGGAAGCCGCCCAAGGGCGACGAGCAACCAGATT
TTTTCGTTCCGATGCTCTATGACGTGGGCACCCGCGATAGTCGCAGCATCATGGACGTGGCCGTTTTCCG
TCTGTCGAAGCGTGACCGACGAGCTGGCGAGGTGATCCGCTACGAGCTTCCAGACGGGCACGTAGAGGTT
TCCGCAGGGCCGGCCGGCATGGCCAGTGTGTGGGATTACGACCTGGTACTGATGGCGGTTTCCCATCTAA
CCGAATCCATGAACCGATACCGGGAAGGGAAGGGAGACAAGCCCGGCCGCGTGTTCCGTCCACACGTTGC
GGACGTACTCAAGTTCTGCCGGCGAGCCGATGGCGGAAAGCAGAAAGACGACCTGGTAGAAACCTGCATT
CGGTTAAACACCACGCACGTTGCCATGCAGCGTACGAAGAAGGCCAAGAACGGCCGCCTGGTGACGGTAT
CCGAGGGTGAAGCCTTGATTAGCCGCTACAAGATCGTAAAGAGCGAAACCGGGCGGCCGGAGTACATCGA
GATCGAGCTAGCTGATTGGATGTACCGCGAGATCACAGAAGGCAAGAACCCGGACGTGCTGACGGTTCAC
CCCGATTACTTTTTGATCGATCCCGGCATCGGCCGTTTTCTCTACCGCCTGGCACGCCGCGCCGCAGGCA
AGGCAGAAGCCAGATGGTTGTTCAAGACGATCTACGAACGCAGTGGCAGCGCCGGAGAGTTCAAGAAGTT
CTGTTTCACCGTGCGCAAGCTGATCGGGTCAAATGACCTGCCGGAGTACGATTTGAAGGAGGAGGCGGGG
CAGGCTGGCCCGATCCTAGTCATGCGCTACCGCAACCTGATCGAGGGCGAAGCATCCGCCGGTTCCTAAT
GTACGGAGCAGATGCTAGGGCAAATTGCCCTAGCAGGGGAAAAAGGTCGAAAAGGACTCTTTCCTGTGGA
TAGCACGTACATTGGGAACCCAAAGCCGTACATTGGGAACCGGAACCCGTACATTGGGAACCCAAAGCCG
TACATTGGGAACCGGTCACACATGTAAGTGACTGATATAAAAGAGAAAAAAGGCGATTTTTCCGCCTAAA
ACTCTTTAAAACTTATTAAAACTCTTAAAACCCGCCTGGCCTGTGCATAACTGTCTGGCCAGCGCACAGC
CGAAGAGCTGCAAAAAGCGCCTACCCTTCGGTCGCTGCGCTCCCTACGCCCCGCCGCTTCGCGTCGGCCT
ATCGCGGCCGCTGGCCGCTCAAAAATGGCTGGCCTACGGCCAGGCAATCTACCAGGGCGCGGACAAGCCG
CGCCGTCGCCACTCGACCGCCGGCGCCCACATCAAGGCACCCTGCCTCGCGCGTTTCGGTGATGACGGTG
AAAACCTCTGACACATGCAGCTCCCGGTGACGGTCACAGCTTGTCTGTAAGCGGATGCCGGGAGCAGACA
AGCCCGTCAGGGCGCGTCAGCGGGTGTTGGCGGGTGTCGGGGCGCAGCCATGACCCAGTCACGTAGCGAT
AGCGGAGTGTATACTGGCTTAACTATGCGGCATCAGAGCAGATTGTACTGAGAGTGCACCATATGCGGTG
TGAAATACCGCACAGATGCGTAAGGAGAAAATACCGCATCAGGCGCTCTTCCGCTTCCTCGCTCACTGAC
TCGCTGCGCTCGGTCGTTCGGCTGCGGCGAGCGGTATCAGCTCACTCAAAGGCGGTAATACGGTTATCCA
CAGAATCAGGGGATAACGCAGGAAAGAACATGTGAGCAAAAGGCCAGCAAAAGGCCAGGAACCGTAAAAA
GGCCGCGTTGCTGGCGTTTTTCCATAGGCTCCGCCCCCCTGACGAGCATCACAAAAATCGACGCTCAAGT
CAGAGGTGGCGAAACCCGACAGGACTATAAAGATACCAGGCGTTTCCCCCTGGAAGCTCCCTCGTGCGCT
CTCCTGTTCCGACCCTGCCGCTTACCGGATACCTGTCCGCCTTTCTCCCTTCGGGAAGCGTGGCGCTTTC
TCATAGCTCACGCTGTAGGTATCTCAGTTCGGTGTAGGTCGTTCGCTCCAAGCTGGGCTGTGTGCACGAA
CCCCCCGTTCAGCCCGACCGCTGCGCCTTATCCGGTAACTATCGTCTTGAGTCCAACCCGGTAAGACACG
ACTTATCGCCACTGGCAGCAGCCACTGGTAACAGGATTAGCAGAGCGAGGTATGTAGGCGGTGCTACAGA
GTTCTTGAAGTGGTGGCCTAACTACGGCTACACTAGAAGGACAGTATTTGGTATCTGCGCTCTGCTGAAG
CCAGTTACCTTCGGAAAAAGAGTTGGTAGCTCTTGATCCGGCAAACAAACCACCGCTGGTAGCGGTGGTT
TTTTTGTTTGCAAGCAGCAGATTACGCGCAGAAAAAAAGGATCTCAAGAAGATCCTTTGATCTTTTCTAC
GGGGTCTGACGCTCAGTGGAACGAAAACTCACGTTAAGGGATTTTGGTCATGCATTCTAGGTGATTAGAA
AAACTCATCGAGCATCAAATGAAACTGCAATTTATTCATATCAGGATTATCAATACCATATTTTTGAAAA
AGCCGTTTCTGTAATGAAGGAGAAAACTCACCGAGGCAGTTCCATAGGATGGCAAGATCCTGGTATCGGT
CTGCGATTCCGACTCGTCCAACATCAATACAACCTATTAATTTCCCCTCGTCAAAAATAAGGTTATCAAG
TGAGAAATCACCATGAGTGACGACTGAATCCGGTGAGAATGGCAAAAGTTTATGCATTTCTTTCCAGACT
TGTTCAACAGGCCAGCCATTACGCTCGTCATCAAAATCACTCGCATCAACCAAACCGTTATTCATTCGTG
ATTGCGCCTGAGCGAGTCGAAATACGCGATCGCTGTTAAAAGGACAATTACAAACAGGAATCGAATGCAA
CCGGCGCAGGAACACTGCCAGCGCATCAACAATATTTTCACCTGAATCAGGATATTCTTCTAATACCTGG
AATGCTGTTTTCCCTGGGATCGCAGTGGTGAGTAACCATGCATCATCAGGAGTACGGATAAAATGCTTGA
TGGTCGGAAGAGGCATAAATTCCGTCAGCCAGTTTAGTCTGACCATCTCATCTGTAACATCATTGGCAAC
GCTACCTTTGCCATGTTTCAGAAACAACTCTGGCGCATCGGGCTTCCCATACAATCGGTAGATTGTCGCA
CCTGATTGCCCGACATTATCGCGAGCCCATTTATACCCATATAAATCAGCATCCATGTTGGAATTTAATC
GCGGCCTTGAGCAAGACGTTTCCCGTTGAATATGGCTCATAACAGAACTTATTATTTCCTTCCTCTTTTC
TACAGTATTTAAAGATACCCCAAGAAGCTAATTATAACAAGACGAACTCCAATTCACTGTTCCTTGCATT
CTAAAACCTTAAATACCAGAAAACAGCTTTTTCAAAGTTGTTTTCAAAGTTGGCGTATAACATAGTATCG
ACGGAGCCGATTTTGAAACCGCGGTGATCACAGGCAGCAACGCTCTGTCATCGTTACAATCAACATGCTA
CCCTCCGCGAGATCATCCGTGTTTCAAACCCGGCAGCTTAGTTGCCGTTCTTCCGAATAGCATCGGTAAC
ATGAGCAAAGTCTGCCGCCTTACAACGGCTCTCCCGCTGACGCCGTCCCGGACTGATGGGCTGCCTGTAT
CGAGTGGTGATTTTGTGCCGAGCTGCCGGTCGGGGAGCTGTTGGCTGGCTGGTGGCAGGATATATTGTGG
TGTAAACATAACAAGCTTCGTCTCAGTCA
Features (pLannotate 1.2.2; 12 found; start..end, strand, type, name):
   1552..3204    +  CDS            luciferase: firefly luciferase; luc+; enhanced luc+ version of the luciferase gene
   3212..3439    +  terminator     trpC terminator (fragment): trpC; transcription terminator from the Aspergillus nidulans trpC gene (Punt et al., 1987)
   3473..3497    +  misc_feature   RB T-DNA repeat: right border repeat from nopaline C58 T-DNA
   3837..4238    +  CDS            Y4CG_SINFN (fragment): Protein inferred from homology: Swiss-Prot protein existence level 3. From Sinorhizobium fredii (strain NBRC 101917 / NGR234).
   4798..5427    +  CDS            pVS1 StaA: stability protein from the Pseudomonas plasmid pVS1 (Heeb et al., 2000)
   5856..6929    +  CDS            pVS1 RepA: replication protein from the Pseudomonas plasmid pVS1 (Heeb et al., 2000)
   6995..7189    +  rep_origin     pVS1 oriV: origin of replication for the Pseudomonas plasmid pVS1 (Heeb et al., 2000)
   7392..7431    +  CDS            rop (fragment): Rop protein, which maintains plasmids at low copy number; rop
   7533..7673    +  misc_feature   bom: basis of mobility region from pBR322
   7859..8447    -  rep_origin     ori: high-copy-number ColE1/pMB1/pBR322/pUC origin of replication
   8535..9350    -  CDS            KanR: aminoglycoside phosphotransferase; aph(3')-Ia; confers resistance to kanamycin in bacteria or G418 (Geneticin®) in eukaryotes
   9783..9807    +  misc_feature   LB T-DNA repeat: left border repeat from nopaline C58 T-DNA
