[The description below was written by a language model from this plasmid's Addgene catalogue record and pLannotate feature annotations shown in this document.]
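Description:
FB395 is a single transcriptional unit (TU) from the FungalBraid 2.0 modular cloning toolkit for filamentous fungi, assembled in the pDGB3alpha2 backbone. This is a binary-type vector of about 9.8 kb. Left and right border repeats of nopaline-type T-DNA flank the cargo, and the backbone carries the pVS1 replication module (oriV, RepA and the StaA stability protein), which allows maintenance in Agrobacterium. It also carries a high-copy ColE1/pUC-type origin with a pBR322 bom site for propagation in E. coli. Bacterial selection is by kanamycin through the aph(3')-Ia gene, which lies outside the T-DNA. No fungal selection marker is annotated within the borders, in keeping with a single-TU alpha-level plasmid, although the record does not describe any further assembly steps.

The payload, named R1:G1aG2b.1:mPAF:Luc:TtrpC, is a synthetic reporter cassette. The enhanced firefly luciferase coding sequence (luc+) is followed by a fragment of the Aspergillus nidulans trpC terminator. According to the catalogue entry, it is driven by a synthetic promoter that contains one copy of the target sequence for gRNA1 (hence "1xLuc"). The promoter region upstream of the luciferase gene is not annotated in the feature table, so its composition is known only from the insert name. That name suggests an upstream R1 segment, a gRNA target module and a minimal promoter element designated mPAF, but the record does not define these parts. The design suggests a reporter whose luciferase output reads out a gRNA1-directed transcriptional regulator, such as a dCas9-based activator. The record itself states only that the plasmid expresses luciferase under this gRNA-targetable synthetic promoter.
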