Addgene plasmid #203631: FB395
Purpose: TU for the expression of luciferase under a synthetic promoter containing the target sequence for gRNA1 (1xLuc).
Depositing lab: Jose Marcos. Depositing organization: Instituto de Agroquímica y Tecnología de Alimentos (IATA-CSIC). Publication: FungalBraid 2.0: expanding the synthetic biology toolbox for the biotechnological exploitation of filamentous fungi. Moreno-Gimenez E, Gandia M, Saez Z, Manzanares P, Yenush L, Orzaez D, Marcos JF, Garrigues S. Front Bioeng Biotechnol. 2023 Aug 7;11:1222812. doi: 10.3389/fbioe.2023.1222812. eCollection 2023. PubMed 37609115.
Backbone
  Vector backbone: pDGB3alpha2
  Vector type: Synthetic Biology
Growth in bacteria
  Bacterial resistance: Kanamycin, 50 μg/mL
  Growth temperature: 37°C
  Growth strain: DH5alpha
  Copy number: High Copy
Gene/Insert
  Gene/Insert name: R1:G1aG2b.1:mPAF:Luc:TtrpC
  Species: Synthetic
  Cloning method: Restriction Enzyme; 5′ cloning site unknown (unknown if destroyed)
Terms and licenses: Academic/Nonprofit Terms; Industry Terms: Not Available to Industry
How to cite: FB395 was a gift from Jose Marcos (Addgene plasmid # 203631 ; http://n2t.net/addgene:203631 ; RRID:Addgene_203631)
